>Addgene plasmid #65676 | pCNL-N1_PTS2 | addgene full sequence | sequence record 116027 | Addgene assembled full plasmid sequence
TAGTTATTAATAGTAATCAATTACGGGGTCATTAGTTCATAGCCCATATATGGAGTTCCGCGTTACATAA
CTTACGGTAAATGGCCCGCCTGGCTGACCGCCCAACGACCCCCGCCCATTGACGTCAATAATGACGTATG
TTCCCATAGTAACGCCAATAGGGACTTTCCATTGACGTCAATGGGTGGAGTATTTACGGTAAACTGCCCA
CTTGGCAGTACATCAAGTGTATCATATGCCAAGTACGCCCCCTATTGACGTCAATGACGGTAAATGGCCC
GCCTGGCATTATGCCCAGTACATGACCTTATGGGACTTTCCTACTTGGCAGTACATCTACGTATTAGTCA
TCGCTATTACCATGGTGATGCGGTTTTGGCAGTACATCAATGGGCGTGGATAGCGGTTTGACTCACGGGG
ATTTCCAAGTCTCCACCCCATTGACGTCAATGGGAGTTTGTTTTGGCACCAAAATCAACGGGACTTTCCA
AAATGTCGTAACAACTCCGCCCCATTGACGCAAATGGGCGGTAGGCGTGTACGGTGGGAGGTCTATATAA
GCAGAGCTGGTTTAGTGAACCGTCAGATCCGCTAGCGCTACCGGACTCAGATCTCGAGCTCAAGCTTCGA
ATTCGCCACCATGCAGAGATTGCAAGTGGTCCTAGGGCACCTCCGAGGACCGTCGACGGTACCGCGGGCC
CGGGATCCACCGGTCGCCACCATGGTGAGCAAGGGCGAGGAGCTGTTCACCGGGGTGGTGCCCATCCTGG
TCGAGCTGGACGGCGACGTAAACGGCCACAAGTTCAGCGTGTCCGGCGAGGGCGAGGGCGATGCCACCTA
CGGCAAGCTGACCCTGAAGTTCATCTGCACCACCGGCAAGCTGCCCGTGCCCTGGCCCACCCTCGTGACC
ACCCTGTCCTGGGGCGTGCAGTGCTTCGCCCGCTACCCCGACCACATGAAGCAGCACGACTTCTTCAAGT
CCGCCATGCCCGAAGGCTACGTCCAGGAGCGCACCATCTTCTTCAAGGACGACGGCAACTACAAGACCCG
CGCCGAGGTGAAGTTCGAGGGCGACACCCTGGTGAACCGCATCGAGCTGAAGGGCATCGACTTCAAGGAG
GACGGCAACATCCTGGGGCACAAGCTGGAGTACAACTACTTTAGCGACAACGTCTATATCACCGCCGACA
AGCAGAAGAACGGCATCAAGGCCAACTTCAAGATCCGCCACAACATCGAGGACGGCGGCGTGCAGCTCGC
CGACCACTACCAGCAGAACACCCCCATCGGCGACGGCCCCGTGCTGCTGCCCGACAACCACTACCTGAGC
ACCCAGTCCAAGCTGAGCAAAGACCCCAACGAGAAGCGCGATCACATGGTCCTGCTGGAGTTCGTGACCG
CCGCCGGGGGTACCAAGGTGTACGACCCCGAGCAGAGGAAGAGGATGATCACCGGCCCCCAGTGGTGGGC
CAGGTGCAAGCAGATGAACGTGCTGGACAGCTTCATCAACTACTACGACAGCGAGAAGCACGCCGAGAAC
GCCGTGATCTTCCTGCACGGCAACGCCACTAGCAGCTACCTGTGGAGGCACGTGGTGCCCCACATCGAGC
CCGTGGCCAGGTGCATCATCCCCGATCTGATCGGCATGGGCAAGAGCGGCAAGAGCGGCAACGGCAGCTA
CAGGCTGCTGGACCACTACAAGTACCTGACCGCCTGGTTCGAGCTTCTGAACCTGCCCAAGAAGATCATC
TTCGTGGGCCACGACTGGGGCGCCGCCCTGGCCTTCCACTACGCCTACGAGCACCAGGACAGGATCAAGG
CCATCGTGCACATGGAGAGCGTGGTGGACGTGATCGAGAGCTGGGACGAGTGGCCAGACATCGAGGAGGA
CATCGCCCTGATCAAGAGCGAGGAGGGCGAGAAGATGGTGCTGGAGAACAACTTCTTCGTGGAGACCGTG
CTGCCCAGCAAGATCATGAGAAAGCTGGAGCCCGAGGAGTTCGCCGCCTACCTGGAGCCCTTCAAGGAGA
AGGGCGAGGTGAGAAGACCCACCCTGAGCTGGCCCAGAGAGATCCCCCTGGTGAAGGGCGGCAAGCCCGA
CGTGGTGCAGATCGTGAGAAACTACAACGCCTACCTGAGAGCCAGCGACGACCTGCCCAAGCTGTTCATC
GAGGGCGACCCCGGCTTCTTCAGCAACGCCATCGTGGAGGGCGCCAAGAAGTTCCCCAACACCGAGTTCG
TGAAGGTGAAGGGCCTGCACTTCCTCCAGGAGGACGCCCCCGACGAGATGGGCAAGTACATCAAGAGCTT
CGTGGAGAGAGTGCTGAAGAACGAGCAGTAGGCGGCCGCGACTCTAGATCATAATCAGCCATACCACATT
TGTAGAGGTTTTACTTGCTTTAAAAAACCTCCCACACCTCCCCCTGAACCTGAAACATAAAATGAATGCA
ATTGTTGTTGTTAACTTGTTTATTGCAGCTTATAATGGTTACAAATAAAGCAATAGCATCACAAATTTCA
CAAATAAAGCATTTTTTTCACTGCATTCTAGTTGTGGTTTGTCCAAACTCATCAATGTATCTTAAGGCGT
AAATTGTAAGCGTTAATATTTTGTTAAAATTCGCGTTAAATTTTTGTTAAATCAGCTCATTTTTTAACCA
ATAGGCCGAAATCGGCAAAATCCCTTATAAATCAAAAGAATAGACCGAGATAGGGT
[37 nt withheld, positions 2717-2753]
AAAGAACGTGGACTCCAACGTCAAAGG
[49 nt withheld, positions 2781-2829]
T
[91 nt withheld, positions 2831-2921]
G
[124 nt withheld, positions 2923-3046]
CAGGTGGCACTTTTCGGGGAAATGTGCGCGGAACCCCTATTTGTTTATTTTTCTAAATACATTCAAATAT
GTATCCGCTCATGAGACAATAACCCTGATAAATGCTTCAATAATATTGAAAAAGGAAGAGTCCTGAGGCG
GAAAGAACCAGCTGTGGAATGTGTGTCAGTTAGGGTGTGGAAAGTCCCCAGGCTCCCCAGCAGGCAGAAG
TATGCAAAGCATGCATCTCAATTAGTCAGCAACCAGGTGTGGAAAGTCCCCAGGCTCCCCAGCAGGCAGA
AGTATGCAAAGCATGCATCTCAATTAGTCAGCAACCATAGTCCCGCCCCTAACTCCGCCCATCCCGCCCC
TAACTCCGCCCAGTTCCGCCCATTCTCCGCCCCATGGCTGACTAATTTTTTTTATTTATGCAGAGGCCGA
GGCCGCCTCGGCCTCTGAGCTATTCCAGAAGTAGTGAGGAGGCTTTTTTGGAGGCCTAGGCTTTTGCAAA
GATCGATCAAGAGACAGGATGAGGATCGTTTCGCATGATTGAACAAGATGGATTGCACGCAGGTTCTCCG
GCCGCTTGGGTGGAGAGGCTATTCGGCTATGACTGGGCACAACAGACAATCGGCTGCTCTGATGCCGCCG
TGTTCCGGCTGTCAGCGCAGGGGCGCCCGGTTCTTTTTGTCAAGACCGACCTGTCCGGTGCCCTGAATGA
ACTGCAAGACGAGGCAGCGCGGCTATCGTGGCTGGCCACGACGGGCGTTCCTTGCGCAGCTGTGCTCGAC
GTTGTCACTGAAGCGGGAAGGGACTGGCTGCTATTGGGCGAAGTGCCGGGGCAGGATCTCCTGTCATCTC
ACCTTGCTCCTGCCGAGAAAGTATCCATCATGGCTGATGCAATGCGGCGGCTGCATACGCTTGATCCGGC
TACCTGCCCATTCGACCACCAAGCGAAACATCGCATCGAGCGAGCACGTACTCGGATGGAAGCCGGTCTT
GTCGATCAGGATGATCTGGACGAAGAGCATCAGGGGCTCGCGCCAGCCGAACTGTTCGCCAGGCTCAAGG
CGAGCATGCCCGACGGCGAGGATCTCGTCGTGACCCATGGCGATGCCTGCTTGCCGAATATCATGGTGGA
AAATGGCCGCTTTTCTGGATTCATCGACTGTGGCCGGCTGGGTGTGGCGGACCGCTATCAGGACATAGCG
TTGGCTACCCGTGATATTGCTGAAGAGCTTGGCGGCGAATGGGCTGACCGCTTCCTCGTGCTTTACGGTA
TCGCCGCTCCCGATTCGCAGCGCATCGCCTTCTATCGCCTTCTTGACGAGTTCTTCTGAGCGGGACTCTG
GGGTTCGAAATGACCGACCAAGCGACGCCCAACCTGCCATCACGAGATTTCGATTCCACCGCCGCCTTCT
ATGAAAGGTTGGGCTTCGGAATCGTTTTCCGGGACGCCGGCTGGATGATCCTCCAGCGCGGGGATCTCAT
GCTGGAGTTCTTCGCCCACCCTAGGGGGAGGCTAACTGAAACACGGAAGGAGACAATACCGGAAGGAACC
CGCGCTATGACGGCAATAAAAAGACAGAATAAAACGCACGGTGTTGGGTCGTTTGTTCATAAACGCGGGG
TTCGGTCCCAGGGCTGGCACTCTGTCGATACCCCACCGAGACCCCATTGGGGCCAATACGCCCGCGTTTC
TTCCTTTTCCCCACCCCACCCCCCAAGTTCGGGTGAAGGCCCAGGGCTCGCAGCCAACGTCGGGGCGGCA
GGCCCTGCCATAGCCTCAGGTTACTCATATATACTTTAGATTGATTTAAAACTTCATTTTTAATTTAAAA
GGATCTAGGTGAAGATCCTTTTTGATAATCTCATGACCAAAATCCCTTAACGTGAGTTTTCGTTCCACTG
AGCGTCAGACCCCGTAGAAAAGATCAAAGGATCTTCTTGAGATCCTTTTTTTCTGCGCGTAATCTGCTGC
TTGCAAACAAAAAAACCACCGCTACCAGCGGTGGTTTGTTTGCCGGATCAAGAGCTACCAACTCTTTTTC
CGAAGGTAACTGGCTTCAGCAGAGCGCAGATACCAAATACTGTCCTTCTAGTGTAGCCGTAGTTAGGCCA
CCACTTCAAGAACTCTGTAGCACCGCCTACATACCTCGCTCTGCTAATCCTGTTACCAGTGGCTGCTGCC
AGTGGCGATAAGTCGTGTCTTACCGGGTTGGACTCAAGACGATAGTTACCGGATAAGGCGCAGCGGTCGG
GCTGAACGGGGGGTTCGTGCACACAGCCCAGCTTGGAGCGAACGACCTACACCGAACTGAGATACCTACA
GCGTGAGCTATGAGAAAGCGCCACGCTTCCCGAAGGGAGAAAGGCGGACAGGTATCCGGTAAGCGGCAGG
GTCGGAACAGGAGAGCGCACGAGGGAGCTTCCAGGGGGAAACGCCTGGTATCTTTATAGTCCTGTCGGGT
TTCGCCACCTCTGACTTGAGCGTCGATTTTTGTGATGCTCGTCAGGGGGGCGGAGCCTATGGAAAAACGC
CAGCAACGCGGCCTTTTTACGGTTCCTGGCCTTTTGCTGGCCTTTTGCTCACATGTTCTTTCCTGCGTTA
TCCCCTGATTCTGTGGATAACCGTATTACCGCCATGCAT
Features (pLannotate 1.2.2; 16 found; start..end, strand, type, name):
     61..364     +  enhancer       CMV enhancer: human cytomegalovirus immediate early enhancer
    365..568     +  promoter       CMV promoter: human cytomegalovirus (CMV) immediate early promoter
    591..634     +  misc_feature   MCS (fragment): multiple cloning site
    682..714     +  misc_feature   MCS (fragment): multiple cloning site
    722..1414    +  CDS            mTurquoise2: mTurquoise2 is a basic (constitutively fluorescent) cyan fluorescent protein published in 2012, derived from Aequorea victoria. It is reported to be a rapidly-maturing monomer with very low acid sensitivity.
   1412..2338    +  CDS            LUCI_RENRE: Experimental evidence at protein level: Swiss-Prot protein existence level 1. Upon binding the substrate, the enzyme catalyzes an oxygenation, producing a very short-lived hydroperoxide that cyclizes into a dioxetanone structure, which collapses, releasing a CO(2) molecule. The spontaneous breakdown of the dioxetanone releases the energy (about 50 kcal/mole) that is necessary to generate the excited state of the coelenteramide product, which is the singlet form of the monoanion. In vivo the product undergoes the process of nonradiative energy transfer to an accessory protein, a green fluoresce
   2357..2440    +  CDS            large T antigen (fragment): large T antigen from SV40 (simian virus 40)
   2463..2584    +  polyA_signal   SV40 poly(A) signal: SV40 polyadenylation signal
   2618..3046    -  rep_origin     f1 ori (sequence partly withheld): f1 bacteriophage origin of replication; arrow indicates direction of (+) strand synthesis
   3073..3177    +  promoter       AmpR promoter: bla
   3179..3536    +  promoter       SV40 promoter: SV40 enhancer and early promoter
   3571..4365    +  CDS            NeoR/KanR: aminoglycoside phosphotransferase from Tn5; aph(3')-II (or nptII); confers resistance to neomycin, kanamycin, and G418 (Geneticin®)
   4386..4538    +  CDS            ble (fragment): BLE_KLEPN - Experimental evidence at protein level: Swiss-Prot protein existence level 1. Binding protein with a strong affinity to the bleomycin family of antibiotics. Binds to CL990; an antimitotic-antibiotic compound. From Klebsiella pneumoniae.
   4597..4644    +  polyA_signal   HSV TK poly(A) signal: herpes simplex virus thymidine kinase polyadenylation signal (Cole and Stacy, 1985)
   4735..4751    -  polyA_signal   bGH poly(A) signal (fragment): bovine growth hormone polyadenylation signal
   4973..5561    +  rep_origin     ori: high-copy-number ColE1/pMB1/pBR322/pUC origin of replication
