[The description below was written by a language model from this plasmid's Addgene catalogue record and pLannotate feature annotations shown in this document.]
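Description:
pCNL-N1_PTS2 is a mammalian expression plasmid of about 5.7 kb built on the pCNL-N1 backbone, an N1-style fusion vector partly derived from pmTurquoise2-N1. It is a high-copy plasmid replicating in E. coli from a ColE1/pUC-type origin, and it also carries an f1 phage origin. A single NeoR/KanR (Tn5 aminoglycoside phosphotransferase) gene serves both hosts. The bacterial bla promoter drives it for kanamycin selection in bacteria, and the SV40 enhancer/early promoter drives it for G418 selection in mammalian cells, with an HSV TK polyadenylation signal downstream. The short hits annotated as ble, bGH poly(A) and SV40 large T antigen are only fragments, most likely backbone remnants rather than functional elements.

The payload is a roughly 50 bp synthetic peroxisomal targeting signal 2 (PTS2) cloned between the EcoRI and SalI sites of the multiple cloning site. The gap between the two annotated MCS fragments is consistent with this placement. The PTS2 lies upstream of the backbone-encoded cyan Nano-lantern (CNL), so CNL is fused to the C terminus of the targeting peptide. In the feature table, CNL appears as an mTurquoise2 coding sequence joined directly to a Renilla reniformis luciferase coding sequence. In this type of chimera, energy from the luciferase reaction is transferred non-radiatively to the fluorescent protein, giving bright cyan-shifted luminescence. Expression is driven by the CMV immediate-early enhancer and promoter and terminated by the SV40 poly(A) signal. PTS2 is an N-terminal signal that directs proteins into the peroxisomal matrix, so the construct is intended to label peroxisomes with the cyan reporter. The record links it to real-time multicolour luminescence imaging in mammalian cells.
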