Addgene plasmid #65676: pCNL-N1_PTS2
Purpose: Expresses PTS2-CNL in mammalian cells
Depositing lab: Yasushi Okada. Depositing organization: RIKEN Quantitative Biology Center (QBiC). Publication: Expanded palette of Nano-lanterns for real-time multicolor luminescence imaging. Takai A, Nakano M, Saito K, Haruno R, Watanabe TM, Ohyanagi T, Jin T, Okada Y, Nagai T. Proc Natl Acad Sci U S A. 2015 Apr 7;112(14):4352-6. doi: 10.1073/pnas.1418468112. Epub 2015 Mar 23. PubMed 25831507.
Backbone
  Vector backbone: pCNL-N1
  Backbone manufacturer: Addgene #64304
  Backbone size w/o insert (bp): 5600
  Total vector size (bp): 5700
  Vector type: Mammalian Expression, Luciferase
  Selectable markers: Neomycin (select with G418)
Growth in bacteria
  Bacterial resistance: Kanamycin, 50 μg/mL
  Growth temperature: 37°C
  Growth strain: DH5alpha
  Copy number: High Copy
Gene/Insert
  Gene/Insert name: peroxisomal targeting signal 2 (alt name: PTS2)
  Species: Synthetic
  Insert size (bp): 50
  Promoter: CMV
  Tag / fusion protein: CNL (C terminal on backbone)
  Cloning method: Restriction Enzyme; 5′ cloning site EcoRI (not destroyed); 3′ cloning site SalI (not destroyed)
  Sequencing primers: 5′ CMV Forward; 3′ EGFP-N
Resource information
  A portion of this plasmid was derived from a plasmid made by: pmTurquoise2-N1 (gifted from Dr Dorus Gadella Lab)
Terms and licenses: Academic/Nonprofit Terms; Industry Terms: Not Available to Industry
How to cite: pCNL-N1_PTS2 was a gift from Yasushi Okada (Addgene plasmid # 65676 ; http://n2t.net/addgene:65676 ; RRID:Addgene_65676)
