>Addgene plasmid #65676 | pCNL-N1_PTS2 | depositor partial sequence | sequence record 111647 | pCNL-N1
TAGTTATTAATAGTAATCAATTACGGGGTCATTAGTTCATAGCCCATATATGGAGTTCCGCGTTACATAA
CTTACGGTAAATGGCCCGCCTGGCTGACCGCCCAACGACCCCCGCCCATTGACGTCAATAATGACGTATG
TTCCCATAGTAACGCCAATAGGGACTTTCCATTGACGTCAATGGGTGGAGTATTTACGGTAAACTGCCCA
CTTGGCAGTACATCAAGTGTATCATATGCCAAGTACGCCCCCTATTGACGTCAATGACGGTAAATGGCCC
GCCTGGCATTATGCCCAGTACATGACCTTATGGGACTTTCCTACTTGGCAGTACATCTACGTATTAGTCA
TCGCTATTACCATGGTGATGCGGTTTTGGCAGTACATCAATGGGCGTGGATAGCGGTTTGACTCACGGGG
ATTTCCAAGTCTCCACCCCATTGACGTCAATGGGAGTTTGTTTTGGCACCAAAATCAACGGGACTTTCCA
AAATGTCGTAACAACTCCGCCCCATTGACGCAAATGGGCGGTAGGCGTGTACGGTGGGAGGTCTATATAA
GCAGAGCTGGTTTAGTGAACCGTCAGATCCGCTAGCGCTACCGGACTCAGATCTCGAGCTCAAGCTTCGA
ATTCTGCAGTCGACGGTACCGCGGGCCCGGGATCCACCGGTCGCCACCATGGTGAGCAAGGGCGAGGAGC
TGTTCACCGGGGTGGTGCCCATCCTGGTCGAGCTGGACGGCGACGTAAACGGCCACAAGTTCAGCGTGTC
CGGCGAGGGCGAGGGCGATGCCACCTACGGCAAGCTGACCCTGAAGTTCATCTGCACCACCGGCAAGCTG
CCCGTGCCCTGGCCCACCCTCGTGACCACCCTGTCCTGGGGCGTGCAGTGCTTCGCCCGCTACCCCGACC
ACATGAAGCAGCACGACTTCTTCAAGTCCGCCATGCCCGAAGGCTACGTCCAGGAGCGCACCATCTTCTT
CAAGGACGACGGCAACTACAAGACCCGCGCCGAGGTGAAGTTCGAGGGCGACACCCTGGTGAACCGCATC
GAGCTGAAGGGCATCGACTTCAAGGAGGACGGCAACATCCTGGGGCACAAGCTGGAGTACAACTACTTTA
GCGACAACGTCTATATCACCGCCGACAAGCAGAAGAACGGCATCAAGGCCAACTTCAAGATCCGCCACAA
CATCGAGGACGGCGGCGTGCAGCTCGCCGACCACTACCAGCAGAACACCCCCATCGGCGACGGCCCCGTG
CTGCTGCCCGACAACCACTACCTGAGCACCCAGTCCAAGCTGAGCAAAGACCCCAACGAGAAGCGCGATC
ACATGGTCCTGCTGGAGTTCGTGACCGCCGCCGGGGGTACCAAGGTGTACGACCCCGAGCAGAGGAAGAG
GATGATCACCGGCCCCCAGTGGTGGGCCAGGTGCAAGCAGATGAACGTGCTGGACAGCTTCATCAACTAC
TACGACAGCGAGAAGCACGCCGAGAACGCCGTGATCTTCCTGCACGGCAACGCCACTAGCAGCTACCTGT
GGAGGCACGTGGTGCCCCACATCGAGCCCGTGGCCAGGTGCATCATCCCCGATCTGATCGGCATGGGCAA
GAGCGGCAAGAGCGGCAACGGCAGCTACAGGCTGCTGGACCACTACAAGTACCTGACCGCCTGGTTCGAG
CTTCTGAACCTGCCCAAGAAGATCATCTTCGTGGGCCACGACTGGGGCGCCGCCCTGGCCTTCCACTACG
CCTACGAGCACCAGGACAGGATCAAGGCCATCGTGCACATGGAGAGCGTGGTGGACGTGATCGAGAGCTG
GGACGAGTGGCCAGACATCGAGGAGGACATCGCCCTGATCAAGAGCGAGGAGGGCGAGAAGATGGTGCTG
GAGAACAACTTCTTCGTGGAGACCGTGCTGCCCAGCAAGATCATGAGAAAGCTGGAGCCCGAGGAGTTCG
CCGCCTACCTGGAGCCCTTCAAGGAGAAGGGCGAGGTGAGAAGACCCACCCTGAGCTGGCCCAGAGAGAT
CCCCCTGGTGAAGGGCGGCAAGCCCGACGTGGTGCAGATCGTGAGAAACTACAACGCCTACCTGAGAGCC
AGCGACGACCTGCCCAAGCTGTTCATCGAGGGCGACCCCGGCTTCTTCAGCAACGCCATCGTGGAGGGCG
CCAAGAAGTTCCCCAACACCGAGTTCGTGAAGGTGAAGGGCCTGCACTTCCTCCAGGAGGACGCCCCCGA
CGAGATGGGCAAGTACATCAAGAGCTTCGTGGAGAGAGTGCTGAAGAACGAGCAGTAGGCGGCCGCGACT
CTAGATCATAATCAGCCATACCACATTTGTAGAGGTTTTACTTGCTTTAAAAAACCTCCCACACCTCCCC
CTGAACCTGAAACATAAAATGAATGCAATTGTTGTTGTTAACTTGTTTATTGCAGCTTATAATGGTTACA
AATAAAGCAATAGCATCACAAATTTCACAAATAAAGCATTTTTTTCACTGCATTCTAGTTGTGGTTTGTC
CAAACTCATCAATGTATCTTAAGGCGTAAATTGTAAGCGTTAATATTTTGTTAAAATTCGCGTTAAATTT
TTGTTAAATCAGCTCATTTTTTAACCAATAGGCCGAAATCGGCAAAATCCCTTATAAATCAAAAGAATAG
ACCGAGATAGGGT
[37 nt withheld, positions 2674-2710]
AAAGAACGTGGACTCCAACGTCAAAGG
[49 nt withheld, positions 2738-2786]
T
[91 nt withheld, positions 2788-2878]
G
[124 nt withheld, positions 2880-3003]
CAGGTGGCACTTTTCGGGGAAATGTGCGCGGAACCCCTATTTGTTTATTTTTCTAAATACATTCAAATAT
GTATCCGCTCATGAGACAATAACCCTGATAAATGCTTCAATAATATTGAAAAAGGAAGAGTCCTGAGGCG
GAAAGAACCAGCTGTGGAATGTGTGTCAGTTAGGGTGTGGAAAGTCCCCAGGCTCCCCAGCAGGCAGAAG
TATGCAAAGCATGCATCTCAATTAGTCAGCAACCAGGTGTGGAAAGTCCCCAGGCTCCCCAGCAGGCAGA
AGTATGCAAAGCATGCATCTCAATTAGTCAGCAACCATAGTCCCGCCCCTAACTCCGCCCATCCCGCCCC
TAACTCCGCCCAGTTCCGCCCATTCTCCGCCCCATGGCTGACTAATTTTTTTTATTTATGCAGAGGCCGA
GGCCGCCTCGGCCTCTGAGCTATTCCAGAAGTAGTGAGGAGGCTTTTTTGGAGGCCTAGGCTTTTGCAAA
GATCGATCAAGAGACAGGATGAGGATCGTTTCGCATGATTGAACAAGATGGATTGCACGCAGGTTCTCCG
GCCGCTTGGGTGGAGAGGCTATTCGGCTATGACTGGGCACAACAGACAATCGGCTGCTCTGATGCCGCCG
TGTTCCGGCTGTCAGCGCAGGGGCGCCCGGTTCTTTTTGTCAAGACCGACCTGTCCGGTGCCCTGAATGA
ACTGCAAGACGAGGCAGCGCGGCTATCGTGGCTGGCCACGACGGGCGTTCCTTGCGCAGCTGTGCTCGAC
GTTGTCACTGAAGCGGGAAGGGACTGGCTGCTATTGGGCGAAGTGCCGGGGCAGGATCTCCTGTCATCTC
ACCTTGCTCCTGCCGAGAAAGTATCCATCATGGCTGATGCAATGCGGCGGCTGCATACGCTTGATCCGGC
TACCTGCCCATTCGACCACCAAGCGAAACATCGCATCGAGCGAGCACGTACTCGGATGGAAGCCGGTCTT
GTCGATCAGGATGATCTGGACGAAGAGCATCAGGGGCTCGCGCCAGCCGAACTGTTCGCCAGGCTCAAGG
CGAGCATGCCCGACGGCGAGGATCTCGTCGTGACCCATGGCGATGCCTGCTTGCCGAATATCATGGTGGA
AAATGGCCGCTTTTCTGGATTCATCGACTGTGGCCGGCTGGGTGTGGCGGACCGCTATCAGGACATAGCG
TTGGCTACCCGTGATATTGCTGAAGAGCTTGGCGGCGAATGGGCTGACCGCTTCCTCGTGCTTTACGGTA
TCGCCGCTCCCGATTCGCAGCGCATCGCCTTCTATCGCCTTCTTGACGAGTTCTTCTGAGCGGGACTCTG
GGGTTCGAAATGACCGACCAAGCGACGCCCAACCTGCCATCACGAGATTTCGATTCCACCGCCGCCTTCT
ATGAAAGGTTGGGCTTCGGAATCGTTTTCCGGGACGCCGGCTGGATGATCCTCCAGCGCGGGGATCTCAT
GCTGGAGTTCTTCGCCCACCCTAGGGGGAGGCTAACTGAAACACGGAAGGAGACAATACCGGAAGGAACC
CGCGCTATGACGGCAATAAAAAGACAGAATAAAACGCACGGTGTTGGGTCGTTTGTTCATAAACGCGGGG
TTCGGTCCCAGGGCTGGCACTCTGTCGATACCCCACCGAGACCCCATTGGGGCCAATACGCCCGCGTTTC
TTCCTTTTCCCCACCCCACCCCCCAAGTTCGGGTGAAGGCCCAGGGCTCGCAGCCAACGTCGGGGCGGCA
GGCCCTGCCATAGCCTCAGGTTACTCATATATACTTTAGATTGATTTAAAACTTCATTTTTAATTTAAAA
GGATCTAGGTGAAGATCCTTTTTGATAATCTCATGACCAAAATCCCTTAACGTGAGTTTTCGTTCCACTG
AGCGTCAGACCCCGTAGAAAAGATCAAAGGATCTTCTTGAGATCCTTTTTTTCTGCGCGTAATCTGCTGC
TTGCAAACAAAAAAACCACCGCTACCAGCGGTGGTTTGTTTGCCGGATCAAGAGCTACCAACTCTTTTTC
CGAAGGTAACTGGCTTCAGCAGAGCGCAGATACCAAATACTGTCCTTCTAGTGTAGCCGTAGTTAGGCCA
CCACTTCAAGAACTCTGTAGCACCGCCTACATACCTCGCTCTGCTAATCCTGTTACCAGTGGCTGCTGCC
AGTGGCGATAAGTCGTGTCTTACCGGGTTGGACTCAAGACGATAGTTACCGGATAAGGCGCAGCGGTCGG
GCTGAACGGGGGGTTCGTGCACACAGCCCAGCTTGGAGCGAACGACCTACACCGAACTGAGATACCTACA
GCGTGAGCTATGAGAAAGCGCCACGCTTCCCGAAGGGAGAAAGGCGGACAGGTATCCGGTAAGCGGCAGG
GTCGGAACAGGAGAGCGCACGAGGGAGCTTCCAGGGGGAAACGCCTGGTATCTTTATAGTCCTGTCGGGT
TTCGCCACCTCTGACTTGAGCGTCGATTTTTGTGATGCTCGTCAGGGGGGCGGAGCCTATGGAAAAACGC
CAGCAACGCGGCCTTTTTACGGTTCCTGGCCTTTTGCTGGCCTTTTGCTCACATGTTCTTTCCTGCGTTA
TCCCCTGATTCTGTGGATAACCGTATTACCGCCATGCAT
