>Addgene plasmid #65676 | pCNL-N1_PTS2 | addgene partial sequence | sequence record 116026 | CMV-F 5'-CGCAAATGGGCGGTAGGCGTG-3'
CTATATAAGCAGAGCTGGTTTAGTGAACCGTCAGATCCGCTAGCGCTACCGGACTCAGATCTCGAGCTCA
AGCTTCGAATTCGCCACCATGCAGAGATTGCAAGTGGTCCTAGGGCACCTCCGAGGACCGTCGACGGTAC
CGCGGGCCCGGGATCCACCGGTCGCCACCATGGTGAGCAAGGGCGAGGAGCTGTTCACCGGGGTGGTGCC
CATCCTGGTCGAGCTGGACGGCGACGTAAACGGCCACAAGTTCAGCGTGTCCGGCGAGGGCGAGGGCGAT
GCCACCTACGGCAAGCTGACCCTGAAGTTCATCTGCACCACCGGCAAGCTGCCCGTGCCCTGGCCCACCC
TCGTGACCACCCTGTCCTGGGGCGTGCAGTGCTTCGCCCGCTACCCCGACCACATGAAGCAGCACGACTT
CTTCAAGTCCGCCATGCCCGAAGGCTACGTCCAGGAGCGCACCATCTTCTTCAAGGACGACGGCAACTAC
AAGACCCGCGCCGAGGTGAAGTTCGAGGGCGACACCCTGGTGAACCGCATCGAGCTGAAGGGCATCGACT
TCAAGGAGGACGGCAACATCCTGGGGCACAAGCTGGAGTACAACTACTTTAGCGACAACGTCTATATCAC
CGCCGACAAGCAGAAGAACGGCATCAAGGCCAACTTCAAGATCCGCCACAACATCGAGGACGGCGGCGTG
CA
