>Addgene plasmid #65676 | pCNL-N1_PTS2 | addgene partial sequence | sequence record 116028 | SV40pA-R 5'-GAAATTTGTGATGCTATTGC-3'
TTATAAGCTGCAATAAACAAGTTAACAACAACAATTGCATTCATTTTATGTTTCAGGTTCAGGGGGAGGT
GTGGGAGGTTTTTTAAAGCAAGTAAAACCTCTACAAATGTGGTATGGCTGATTATGATCTAGAGTCGCGG
CCGCCTACTGCTCGTTCTTCAGCACTCTCTCCACGAAGCTCTTGATGTACTTGCCCATCTCGTCGGGGGC
GTCCTCCTGGAGGAAGTGCAGGCCCTTCACCTTCACGAACTCGGTGTTGGGGAACTTCTTGGCGCCCTCC
ACGATGGCGTTGCTGAAGAAGCCGGGGTCGCCCTCGATGAACAGCTTGGGCAGGTCGTCGCTGGCTCTCA
GGTAGGCGTTGTAGTTTCTCACGATCTGCACCACGTCGGGCTTGCCGCCCTTCACCAGGGGGATCTCTCT
GGGCCAGCTCAGGGTGGGTCTTCTCACCTCGCCCTTCTCCTTGAAGGGCTCCAGGTAGGCGGCGAACTCC
TCGGGCTCCAGCTTTCTCATGATCTTGCTGGGCAGCACGGTCTCCACGAAGAAGTTGTTCTCCAGCACCA
TCTTCTCGCCCTCCTCGCTCTTGATCAGGGCGATGTCCTCCTCGATGTCTGGCCACTCGTCCCAGCTCTC
GATCACGTCCACCACGCTCTCCATGTGCACGATGGCCTTGATCCTGTCCTGGTGCTCGTAGGCGTAGTGG
AAGGCCAGGGCGGCGCCCCAGTCGTGGCCCACGAAGATGATCTTCTTGGGCAGGTTCAGAAGCTCGAACC
AGGCGGTCAGGTACTTGTAGTGGTCCAGCAGCCTGTAGCTGCCGTTGCCGCTCTTGCCGCTCTTGCCCAT
GCCGATCAGATCGGGGATGATGCACCTGGCCACGGGCTC
